>Addgene plasmid #56249 | mIFP12-Clathrin-15 | depositor partial sequence | sequence record 87149 | insert sequence
GACGTCAGATCCGCTAGCGCTACCGGTCGCCACCATGTCGGTACCGCTGACTACCTCAGCATTCGGCCAC
GCGTTTCTGGCTAACTGTGAACGCGAGCAGATCCACCTGGCGGGCTCCATTCAGCCGCACGGTATCCTGC
TGGCTGTGAAAGAGCCGGACAACGTGGTGATCCAGGCTTCTATTAACGCTGCGGAGTTCCTGAACACCAA
CTCTGTTGTTGGCCGTCCGCTGCGTGACCTGGGCGGCGATCTGCCTTTGCAGATCCTGCCGCACCTGAAC
GGCCCGCTGCACCTGGCTCCGATGACCCTGCGTTGTACCGTGGGTTCTCCGCCGCGTCGTGTGGACTGTA
CCATTCATCGTCCGTCTAACGGCGGCCTGATCGTAGAACTGGAACCAGCAACCAAGACCACTAACATTGC
GCCGGCTCTGGACGGTGCGTTTCATCGTATCACTTCTTCATCCTCCCTGATGGGCCTGTGTGACGAAACC
GCGACTATTATCCGTGAGATTACTGGCTACGACCGTGTGATGGTAGTACGTTTCGATGAAGAGGGTAATG
GCGAAATTCTGTCCGAACGTCGTCGTGCGGACCTGGAAGCGTTCCTGGGTAACCGCTACCCGGCGTCTAC
TATTCCGCAGATCGCTCGTCGCCTGTACGAACATAACCGTGTTCGCCTGCTGGTAGATGTGAACTATACT
CCGGTTCCGCTACAGCCGCGCATCAGCCCGCTGAACGGTCGTGATCTGGATATGTCCCTGTCTTGCCTGC
GCTCTATGTCCCCGATCCACCAGAAATACATGCAGGACATGGGCGTTGGCGCGACCCTGGTTTGCTCTCT
GATGGTGTCTGGTCGTCTGTGGGGTCTGATCGCTTGCCACCACTACGAACCGCGCTTCGTTCCGTTCCAC
ATTCGCGCTGCTGGCGAAGCGCTGGCGGAAACTTGTGCGATCCGCATCGCGACGCTGGAGAGCTTTGCAC
AGTCTCAGTCCAAAGGTGGCGGAAGCGGCGGCGGAAGCGGTGGCGGAAGTTCCGGACTCAGATCTCGAGC
TCAAGCTTCGAATTCTGCAGTCGACATGGCTGATGACTTTGGCTTCTTCTCGTCGTCGGAGAGTGGTGCC
CCGGAGGCGGCGGAGGAGGACCCGGCGGCCGCCTTCCTGGCCCAGCAGGAGAGCGAGATTGCAGGCATAG
AGAACGACGAGGGCTTCGGGGCACCTGCCGGCAGCCATGCGGCCCCCGCACAGCCGGGCCCCACGAGTGG
GGCTGGTTCTGAGGACATGGGGACCACAGTCAATGGAGATGTGTTTCAGGAGGCCAACGGTCCTGCTGAT
GGCTACGCAGCCATTGCCCAGGCTGACAGGCTGACCCAGGAGCCTGAGAGCATCCGCAAGTGGCGAGAGG
AGCAGAGGAAACGGCTGCAAGAGCTGGATGCTGCATCTAAGGTCACGGAACAGGAATGGCGGGAGAAGGC
CAAGAAGGACCTGGAGGAGTGGAACCAGCGCCAGAGTGAACAAGTAGAGAAGAACAAGATCAACAACCGG
GCATCCGAGGAGGCTTTCGTGAAGGAATCCAAGGAGGAGACCCCAGGCACAGAGTGGGAGAAGGTGGCCC
AGCTATGTGACTTCAACCCCAAGAGCAGCAAGCAGTGCAAAGATGTGTCCCGCCTGCGCTCGGTGCTCAT
GTCCCTGAAGCAGACGCCACTGTCCCGCTAGGGATCCACCGGATCTAGATAACTGATCATAATCAGCCAT
ACCACATT
