>Addgene plasmid #56249 | mIFP12-Clathrin-15 | addgene partial sequence | sequence record 128649 | mIFP-F 5'-TGTCTTGCCTGCGCTCTATG-3'
TGCAGGACATGGGCGTTGGCGCGACCCTGGTTTGCTCTCTGATGGTGTCTGGTCGTCTGTGGGGTCTGAT
CGCTTGCCACCACTACGAACCGCGCTTCGTTCCGTTCCACATTCGCGCTGCTGGCGAAGCGCTGGCGGAA
ACTTGTGCGATCCGCATCGCGACGCTGGAGAGCTTTGCACAGTCTCAGTCCAAAGGTGGCGGAAGCGGCG
GCGGAAGCGGTGGCGGAAGTTCCGGACTCAGATCTCGAGCTCAAGCTTCGAATTCTGCAGTCGACATGGC
TGATGACTTTGGCTTCTTCTCGTCGTCGGAGAGTGGTGCCCCGGAGGCGGCGGAGGAGGACCCGGCGGCC
GCCTTCCTGGCCCAGCAGGAGAGCGAGATTGCAGGCATAGAGAACGACGAGGGCTTCGGGGCACCTGCCG
GCAGCCATGCGGCCCCCGCACAGCCGGGCCCCACGAGTGGGGCTGGTTCTGAGGACATGGGGACCACAGT
CAATGGAGATGTGTTTCAGGAGGCCAACGGTCCTGCTGATGGCTACGCAGCCATTGCCCAGGCTGACAGG
CTGACCCAGGAGCCTGAGAGCATCCGCAAGTGGCGAGAGGAGCAGAGGAAACGGCTGCAAGAGCTGGATG
CTGCATCTAAGGTCACGGAACAGGAATGGCGGGAGAAGGCCAAGAAGGACCTGGAGGAGTGGAACCAGCG
CCAGAGTGAACAAGTAGAGAAGAACAAGATCAACAACCGGGCATCCGAGGAGGCTTTCGTGAAGGAATCC
AAGGAGGAGACCCCAGGCACAGAGTGGG
