[The description below was written by a language model from this plasmid's Addgene catalogue record.]
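Description:
mIFP12-Clathrin-15 is a mammalian expression plasmid that produces a fusion between the monomeric infrared fluorescent protein mIFP (variant designated mIFP12) and human clathrin light chain B (CLTB, also known as LCB). It is built on an mIFP12 backbone of about 4.75 kb without the insert. It is maintained as a high-copy plasmid in E. coli under kanamycin selection, and it carries a neomycin resistance marker that allows G418 selection of transfected mammalian cells. The record does not name the bacterial origin of replication, and no feature table is provided, so the detailed layout of the backbone cannot be confirmed here.

Expression of the fusion is driven by the CMV promoter, a strong constitutive promoter in most mammalian cell lines. The listed sequencing primers (one in CMV, one in the SV40 polyadenylation region) indicate that the open reading frame sits between these two elements. The record does not state the order of the fusion partners. The name suggests that mIFP12 lies upstream of clathrin and that the "15" refers to a linker length, but this is a reading of the naming convention rather than a recorded fact.

The construct serves as a localization marker for clathrin vesicles, labelling clathrin-coated structures for live-cell or fixed-cell fluorescence imaging. The reporter has an excitation maximum of 683 nm and an emission maximum of 704 nm, which places it in the far-red to near-infrared range, well separated from common green and red fluorescent proteins in multicolour experiments. The associated publication describes mIFP as a naturally monomeric infrared fluorescent protein developed for labelling proteins in vivo, and being monomeric helps avoid tag-induced aggregation in fusions such as this one.
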