Addgene plasmid #56249: mIFP12-Clathrin-15
Purpose: Localization: Clathrin Vesicles, Excitation: 683, Emission: 704
Depositing lab: Michael Davidson. Depositing organization: Florida State University, Tallahassee. Publication: A naturally monomeric infrared fluorescent protein for protein labeling in vivo. Yu D, Baird MA, Allen JR, Howe ES, Klassen MP, Reade A, Makhijani K, Song Y, Liu S, Murthy Z, Zhang SQ, Weiner OD, Kornberg TB, Jan YN, Davidson MW, Shu X. Nat Methods. 2015 Aug;12(8):763-765. doi: 10.1038/nmeth.3447. Epub 2015 Jun 22. PubMed 26098020.
Backbone
  Vector backbone: mIFP12
  Backbone size w/o insert (bp): 4750
  Vector type: Mammalian Expression
  Selectable markers: Neomycin (select with G418)
Growth in bacteria
  Bacterial resistance: Kanamycin, 50 μg/mL
  Growth temperature: 37°C
  Growth strain: DH5alpha
  Copy number: High Copy
Gene/Insert
  Gene/Insert name: NM_001834.3 (alt name: NM_001834.2)
  Species: H. sapiens (human)
  Entrez Gene: CLTB (a.k.a. LCB)
  Promoter: CMV
  Tag / fusion protein: mIFP12
  Cloning method: Unknown
  Sequencing primers: 5′ CMV-F; 3′ SV40pA-R
Terms and licenses: Academic/Nonprofit Terms; Industry Terms
Depositor comments: . Excitation = 683; Emission = 704
How to cite: mIFP12-Clathrin-15 was a gift from Michael Davidson (Addgene plasmid # 56249 ; http://n2t.net/addgene:56249 ; RRID:Addgene_56249)
